Addgene plasmid #52417: FUW-TetO-lox-ERAS
Purpose: Doxycycline inducible lentiviral vector of human ERAS cDNA with excisable insert
Depositing lab: Jacob Hanna. Depositing organization: Weizmann Institute of Science. Publication: Deterministic direct reprogramming of somatic cells to pluripotency. Rais Y, Zviran A, Geula S, Gafni O, Chomsky E, Viukov S, Mansour AA, Caspi I, Krupalnik V, Zerbib M, Maza I, Mor N, Baran D, Weinberger L, Jaitin DA, Lara-Astiaso D, Blecher-Gonen R, Shipony Z, Mukamel Z, Hagai T, Gilad S, Amann-Zalcenstein D, Tanay A, Amit I, Novershtern N, Hanna JH. Nature. 2013 Oct 3;502(7469):65-70. doi: 10.1038/nature12587. Epub 2013 Sep 18. PubMed 24048479.
Backbone
  Vector backbone: FUW-TetO- lox
  Total vector size (bp): 7162
  Vector type: Lentiviral
Growth in bacteria
  Bacterial resistance: Ampicillin, 100 μg/mL
  Growth temperature: 37°C
  Growth strain: Stbl3
  Copy number: High Copy
Gene/Insert
  Gene/Insert name: ERAS
  Species: H. sapiens (human)
  Insert size (bp): 702
  Entrez Gene: ERAS (a.k.a. HRAS2, HRASP)
Terms and licenses: Academic/Nonprofit Terms; Industry Terms: Not Available to Industry
Depositor comments: Please note that there are several mismatches in between Addgene's quality control and the depositor's sequence. The mismatches do NOT affect plasmid function.
How to cite: FUW-TetO-lox-ERAS was a gift from Jacob Hanna (Addgene plasmid # 52417 ; http://n2t.net/addgene:52417 ; RRID:Addgene_52417)
