[The description below was written by a language model from this plasmid's Addgene catalogue record and pLannotate feature annotations shown in this document.]
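Description:
FUW-TetO-lox-ERAS is a 7,162 bp HIV-1-derived lentiviral transfer vector built on the FUW-TetO-lox backbone for doxycycline-inducible expression of human ERAS, a Ras-family small GTPase (also known as HRAS2/HRASP) associated with the tumour-like growth properties of embryonic stem cells. It is maintained in bacteria through a high-copy ColE1/pUC-type origin and an ampicillin resistance gene (β-lactamase). The record lists no mammalian selection marker or reporter.

A CMV enhancer/promoter placed upstream of a truncated 5' LTR drives production of the viral genomic RNA in packaging cells. The genome carries the Ψ packaging signal with an adjoining gag fragment, the Rev response element for Rev-dependent nuclear export, and the cPPT/CTS. The internal expression cassette consists of a tetracycline response element with seven tetO copies joined to a minimal CMV promoter, followed by the roughly 700 bp ERAS coding sequence and a WPRE that enhances transcript expression. Transcription from this promoter requires a tetracycline-controlled transactivator supplied separately, since none is encoded here. With a reverse transactivator, doxycycline switches ERAS on.

A single loxP site lies just upstream of the annotated 3' truncated LTR, which is followed by a bGH polyadenylation signal. In vectors of this design, sequence within the 3' LTR region is copied to the 5' LTR during reverse transcription, so the integrated provirus should end up flanked by loxP sites and be removable with Cre. This fits the "excisable insert" in the stated purpose. The associated publication concerns reprogramming of somatic cells to pluripotency, which suggests use for temporally controlled, removable ERAS expression in that setting. The depositor notes several sequence mismatches against repository quality control that are said not to affect function.
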