Features (pLannotate 1.2.2; 22 found; start..end, strand, type, name):
      7..386     +  enhancer       CMV enhancer: human cytomegalovirus immediate early enhancer
    387..586     +  promoter       CMV promoter: human cytomegalovirus (CMV) immediate early promoter
    604..784     +  LTR            5' LTR (truncated): truncated 5' long terminal repeat (LTR) from HIV-1
    831..956     +  misc_feature   HIV-1 Ψ: packaging signal of human immunodeficiency virus type 1
    940..1303    +  CDS            HIV-1 gag (fragment): gag protein from human immunodeficiency virus 1; gag
   1449..1682    +  misc_feature   RRE: The Rev response element (RRE) of HIV-1 allows for Rev-dependent mRNA export from the nucleus to the cytoplasm.
   2059..2159    +  CDS            Rev (fragment): human immunodeficiency virus 1 (HIV-1) Rev protein; rev; enhances nuclear export of unspliced and incompletely spliced viral mRNAs
   2209..2326    +  misc_feature   cPPT/CTS: central polypurine tract and central termination sequence of HIV-1
   2385..2655    +  protein_bind   tetracycline response element: contains seven copies of the tetracycline operator tetO tetracycline repressor TetR
   2666..2683    +  misc_feature   MCS (fragment): pUC18/19 multiple cloning site
   2688..2725    +  promoter       minimal CMV promoter: human cytomegalovirus (CMV) immediate early promoter
   2825..3523    +  CDS            ERAS: RASE_HUMAN - Also known as HRAS2, HRASP. Experimental evidence at protein level: Swiss-Prot protein existence level 1. Ras proteins bind GDP/GTP and possess intrinsic GTPase activity. Plays an important role in the tumor-like growth properties of embryonic stem cells (By similarity). From Homo sapiens (Human).
   3527..3551    +  misc_feature   MCS (fragment): pBluescript multiple cloning site
   3551..4139    +  misc_feature   WPRE: woodchuck hepatitis virus posttranscriptional regulatory element
   4076..4657    +  CDS            nef (fragment): NEF_HV1H2 - Experimental evidence at protein level: Swiss-Prot protein existence level 1. Extracellular Nef protein targets CD4(+) T-lymphocytes for apoptosis by interacting with CXCR4 surface receptors. From Human immunodeficiency virus type 1 group M subtype B (isolate HXB2) (HIV-1).
   4663..4696    -  protein_bind   loxP: Cre-mediated recombination occurs in the 8-bp core sequence (GCATACAT). Cre recombinase
   4710..4890    +  LTR            5' LTR (truncated): truncated 5' long terminal repeat (LTR) from HIV-1
   4922..5033    +  polyA_signal   bGH poly(A) signal: bovine growth hormone polyadenylation signal
   5179..5767    -  rep_origin     ori: high-copy-number ColE1/pMB1/pBR322/pUC origin of replication
   5938..6798    -  CDS            AmpR: β-lactamase; bla; confers resistance to ampicillin, carbenicillin, and related antibiotics
   6799..6903    -  promoter       AmpR promoter: bla
   6962..7014    -  misc_feature   bom (fragment): basis of mobility region from pBR322
>Addgene plasmid #52417 | FUW-TetO-lox-ERAS | depositor full sequence | sequence record 81710 | FUW-TetO-lox-ERAS sequence 7162 bps
CGCGTTGACATTGATTATTGACTAGTTATTAATAGTAATCAATTACGGGGTCATTAGTTCATAGCCCATA
TATGGAGTTCCGCGTTACATAACTTACGGTAAATGGCCCGCCTGGCTGACCGCCCAACGACCCCCGCCCA
TTGACGTCAATAATGACGTATGTTCCCATAGTAACGCCAATAGGGACTTTCCATTGACGTCAATGGGTGG
AGTATTTACGGTAAACTGCCCACTTGGCAGTACATCAAGTGTATCATATGCCAAGTACGCCCCCTATTGA
CGTCAATGACGGTAAATGGCCCGCCTGGCATTATGCCCAGTACATGACCTTATGGGACTTTCCTACTTGG
CAGTACATCTACGTATTAGTCATCGCTATTACCATGGTGATGCGGTTTTGGCAGTACATCAATGGGCGTG
GATAGCGGTTTGACTCACGGGGATTTCCAAGTCTCCACCCCATTGACGTCAATGGGAGTTTGTTTTGGCA
CCAAAATCAACGGGACTTTCCAAAATGTCGTAACAACTCCGCCCCATTGACGCAAATGGGCGGTAGGCGT
GTACGGTGGGAGGTCTATATAAGCAGCGCGTTTTGCCTGTACTGGGTCTCTCTGGTTAGACCAGATCTGA
GCCTGGGAGCTCTCTGGCTAACTAGGGAACCCACTGCTTAAGCCTCAATAAAGCTTGCCTTGAGTGCTTC
AAGTAGTGTGTGCCCGTCTGTTGTGTGACTCTGGTAACTAGAGATCCCTCAGACCCTTTTAGTCAGTGTG
GAAAATCTCTAGCAGTGGCGCCCGAACAGGGACTTGAAAGCGAAAGGGAAACCAGAGGAGCTCTCTCGAC
GCAGGACTCGGCTTGCTGAAGCGCGCACGGCAAGAGGCGAGGGGCGGCGACTGGTGAGTACGCCAAAAAT
TTTGACTAGCGGAGGCTAGAAGGAGAGAGATGGGTGCGAGAGCGTCAGTATTAAGCGGGGGAGAATTAGA
TCGCGATGGGAAAAAATTCGGTTAAGGCCAGGGGGAAAGAAAAAATATAAATTAAAACATATAGTATGGG
CAAGCAGGGAGCTAGAACGATTCGCAGTTAATCCTGGCCTGTTAGAAACATCAGAAGGCTGTAGACAAAT
ACTGGGACAGCTACAACCATCCCTTCAGACAGGATCAGAAGAACTTAGATCATTATATAATACAGTAGCA
ACCCTCTATTGTGTGCATCAAAGGATAGAGATAAAAGACACCAAGGAAGCTTTAGACAAGATAGAGGAAG
AGCAAAACAAAAGTAAGACCACCGCACAGCAAGCGGCCGCTGATCTTCAGACCTGGAGGAGGAGATATGA
GGGACAATTGGAGAAGTGAATTATATAAATATAAAGTAGTAAAAATTGAACCATTAGGAGTAGCACCCAC
CAAGGCAAAGAGAAGAGTGGTGCAGAGAGAAAAAAGAGCAGTGGGAATAGGAGCTTTGTTCCTTGGGTTC
TTGGGAGCAGCAGGAAGCACTATGGGCGCAGCGTCAATGACGCTGACGGTACAGGCCAGACAATTATTGT
CTGGTATAGTGCAGCAGCAGAACAATTTGCTGAGGGCTATTGAGGCGCAACAGCATCTGTTGCAACTCAC
AGTCTGGGGCATCAAGCAGCTCCAGGCAAGAATCCTGGCTGTGGAAAGATACCTAAAGGATCAACAGCTC
CTGGGGATTTGGGGTTGCTCTGGAAAACTCATTTGCACCACTGCTGTGCCTTGGAATGCTAGTTGGAGTA
ATAAATCTCTGGAACAGATTTGGAATCACACGACCTGGATGGAGTGGGACAGAGAAATTAACAATTACAC
AAGCTTAATACACTCCTTAATTGAAGAATCGCAAAACCAGCAAGAAAAGAATGAACAAGAATTATTGGAA
TTAGATAAATGGGCAAGTTTGTGGAATTGGTTTAACATAACAAATTGGCTGTGGTATATAAAATTATTCA
TAATGATAGTAGGAGGCTTGGTAGGTTTAAGAATAGTTTTTGCTGTACTTTCTATAGTGAATAGAGTTAG
GCAGGGATATTCACCATTATCGTTTCAGACCCACCTCCCAACCCCGAGGGGACCCGACAGGCCCGAAGGA
ATAGAAGAAGAAGGTGGAGAGAGAGACAGAGACAGATCCATTCGATTAGTGAACGGATCGGCACTGCGTG
CGCCAATTCTGCAGACAAATGGCAGTATTCATCCACAATTTTAAAAGAAAAGGGGGGATTGGGGGGTACA
GTGCAGGGGAAAGAATAGTAGACATAATAGCAACAGACATACAAACTAAAGAATTACAAAAACAAATTAC
AAAAATTCAAAATTTTCGGGTTTATTACAGGGACAGCAGAGATCCAGTTTGGTTAATGATCTCGAGTTTA
CCACTCCCTATCAGTGATAGAGAAAAGTGAAAGTCGAGTTTACCACTCCCTATCAGTGATAGAGAAAAGT
GAAAGTCGAGTTTACCACTCCCTATCAGTGATAGAGAAAAGTGAAAGTCGAGTTTACCACTCCCTATCAG
TGATAGAGAAAAGTGAAAGTCGAGTTTACCACTCCCTATCAGTGATAGAGAAAAGTGAAAGTCGAGTTTA
CCACTCCCTATCAGTGATAGAGAAAAGTGAAAGTCGAGTTTACCACTCCCTATCAGTGATAGAGAAAAGT
GAAAGTCGAGCTCGGTACCCGGGTCGAGTAGGCGTGTACGGTGGGAGGCCTATATAAGCAGAGCTCGTTT
AGTGAACCGTCAGATCGCCTGGAGACGCCATCCACGCTGTTTTGACCTCCATAGAAGACACCGGGACCGA
TCCAGCCTCCGCGGCCCCGAATTCATGGAGCTGCCAACAAAGCCTGGCACCTTCGACCTGGGCCTGGCCA
CATGGAGCCCTTCCTTCCAGGGGGAAACCCACCGGGCTCAGGCACGCCGCAGGGATGTTGGCAGGCAGCT
GCCTGAGTACAAGGCTGTGGTGGTGGGCGCCAGTGGCGTGGGCAAGAGTGCGCTGACCATCCAGCTGAAC
CACCAGTGCTTCGTGGAGGACCACGACCCCACCATCCAGGATTCCTACTGGAAGGAGTTGACCCTGGACA
GTGGGGACTGCATTCTGAATGTGCTGGACACAGCAGGGCAGGCCATCCATAGGGCCCTGCGTGACCAGTG
CCTGGCTGTCTGTGATGGTGTGCTGGGCGTCTTCGCTCTCGATGACCCCTCGTCTCTGATCCAGCTGCAG
CAGATATGGGCCACCTGGGGCCCTCACCCCGCCCAGCCCCTTGTCCTCGTGGGCAACAAGTGTGACCTTG
TGACCACTGCTGGAGATGCTCATGCCGCTGCTGCAGCCCTCGCACACAGCTGGGGGGCCCACTTCGTGGA
GACCTCGGCCAAAACACGGCAAGGCGTGGAGGAGGCCTTTTCCCTGCTGGTCCATGAGATCCAGAGGGTC
CAGGAGGCCATGGCGAAGGAGCCCATGGCAAGGTCCTGTAGGGAGAAGACCCGGCACCAGAAGGCCACCT
GCCACTGTGGCTGCTCTGTGGCCTGAGAATTCGATATCAAGCTTATCGATAATCAACCTCTGGATTACAA
AATTTGTGAAAGATTGACTGGTATTCTTAACTATGTTGCTCCTTTTACGCTATGTGGATACGCTGCTTTA
ATGCCTTTGTATCATGCTATTGCTTCCCGTATGGCTTTCATTTTCTCCTCCTTGTATAAATCCTGGTTGC
TGTCTCTTTATGAGGAGTTGTGGCCCGTTGTCAGGCAACGTGGCGTGGTGTGCACTGTGTTTGCTGACGC
AACCCCCACTGGTTGGGGCATTGCCACCACCTGTCAGCTCCTTTCCGGGACTTTCGCTTTCCCCCTCCCT
ATTGCCACGGCGGAACTCATCGCCGCCTGCCTTGCCCGCTGCTGGACAGGGGCTCGGCTGTTGGGCACTG
ACAATTCCGTGGTGTTGTCGGGGAAATCATCGTCCTTTCCTTGGCTGCTCGCCTGTGTTGCCACCTGGAT
TCTGCGCGGGACGTCCTTCTGCTACGTCCCTTCGGCCCTCAATCCAGCGGACCTTCCTTCCCGCGGCCTG
CTGCCGGCTCTGCGGCCTCTTCCGCGTCTTCGCCTTCGCCCTCAGACGAGTCGGATCTCCCTTTGGGCCG
CCTCCCCGCATCGATACCGTCGACCTCGAGACCTAGAAAAACATGGAGCAATCACAAGTAGCAATACAGC
AGCTACCAATGCTGATTGTGCCTGGCTAGAAGCACAAGAGGAGGAGGAGGTGGGTTTTCCAGTCACACCT
CAGGTACCTTTAAGACCAATGACTTACAAGGCAGCTGTAGATCTTAGCCACTTTTTAAAAGAAAAGGGGG
GACTGGAAGGGCTAATTCACTCCCAACGAAGACAAGATATCCTTGATCTGTGGATCTACCACACACAAGG
CTACTTCCCTGATTGGCAGAACTACACACCAGGGCCAGGGATCAGATATCCACTGACCTTTGGATGGTGC
TACAAGCTAGTACCAGTTGAGCAAGAGAAGGTAGAAGAAGCCAATGAAGGAGAGAACACCCGCTTGTTAC
ACCCTGTGAGCCTGCATGGGATGGATGACCCGGAGAGAGAAGTATTAGAGTGGAGGTTTGACAGCCGCCT
AGCATTTCATCACATGGCCCGAGAGCTGCATCCGGACTCGAGATAACTTCGTATAATGTATGCTATACGA
AGTTATTCCGGACTGTACTGGGTCTCTCTGGTTAGACCAGATCTGAGCCTGGGAGCTCTCTGGCTAACTA
GGGAACCCACTGCTTAAGCCTCAATAAAGCTTGCCTTGAGTGCTTCAAGTAGTGTGTGCCCGTCTGTTGT
GTGACTCTGGTAACTAGAGATCCCTCAGACCCTTTTAGTCAGTGTGGAAAATCTCTAGCAGGGCCCGTTT
AAACCCGCTGATCAGCCTCGACTGTGCCTTCTAGTTGCCAGCCATCTGTTGTTTGCCCCTCCCCCGTGCC
TTCCTTGACCCTGGAAGGTGCCACTCCCACTGTCCTTTCCTAATAAAATGAGGAAATTGCATCGCATTGT
CTGAGTAGGTGTCATTCTATTCTGGGGGGTGGGGTGGGGCAGGACAGCAAGGGGGAGGATTGGGAAGACA
ATAGCAGGCATGTGAGCAAAAGGCCAGCAAAAGGCCAGGAACCGTAAAAAGGCCGCGTTGCTGGCGTTTT
TCCATAGGCTCCGCCCCCCTGACGAGCATCACAAAAATCGACGCTCAAGTCAGAGGTGGCGAAACCCGAC
AGGACTATAAAGATACCAGGCGTTTCCCCCTGGAAGCTCCCTCGTGCGCTCTCCTGTTCCGACCCTGCCG
CTTACCGGATACCTGTCCGCCTTTCTCCCTTCGGGAAGCGTGGCGCTTTCTCATAGCTCACGCTGTAGGT
ATCTCAGTTCGGTGTAGGTCGTTCGCTCCAAGCTGGGCTGTGTGCACGAACCCCCCGTTCAGCCCGACCG
CTGCGCCTTATCCGGTAACTATCGTCTTGAGTCCAACCCGGTAAGACACGACTTATCGCCACTGGCAGCA
GCCACTGGTAACAGGATTAGCAGAGCGAGGTATGTAGGCGGTGCTACAGAGTTCTTGAAGTGGTGGCCTA
ACTACGGCTACACTAGAAGAACAGTATTTGGTATCTGCGCTCTGCTGAAGCCAGTTACCTTCGGAAAAAG
AGTTGGTAGCTCTTGATCCGGCAAACAAACCACCGCTGGTAGCGGTGGTTTTTTTGTTTGCAAGCAGCAG
ATTACGCGCAGAAAAAAAGGATCTCAAGAAGATCCTTTGATCTTTTCTACGGGGTCTGACGCTCAGTGGA
ACGAAAACTCACGTTAAGGGATTTTGGTCATGAGATTATCAAAAAGGATCTTCACCTAGATCCTTTTAAA
TTAAAAATGAAGTTTTAAATCAATCTAAAGTATATATGAGTAAACTTGGTCTGACAGTTACCAATGCTTA
ATCAGTGAGGCACCTATCTCAGCGATCTGTCTATTTCGTTCATCCATAGTTGCCTGACTCCCCGTCGTGT
AGATAACTACGATACGGGAGGGCTTACCATCTGGCCCCAGTGCTGCAATGATACCGCGAGACCCACGCTC
ACCGGCTCCAGATTTATCAGCAATAAACCAGCCAGCCGGAAGGGCCGAGCGCAGAAGTGGTCCTGCAACT
TTATCCGCCTCCATCCAGTCTATTAATTGTTGCCGGGAAGCTAGAGTAAGTAGTTCGCCAGTTAATAGTT
TGCGCAACGTTGTTGCCATTGCTACAGGCATCGTGGTGTCACGCTCGTCGTTTGGTATGGCTTCATTCAG
CTCCGGTTCCCAACGATCAAGGCGAGTTACATGATCCCCCATGTTGTGCAAAAAAGCGGTTAGCTCCTTC
GGTCCTCCGATCGTTGTCAGAAGTAAGTTGGCCGCAGTGTTATCACTCATGGTTATGGCAGCACTGCATA
ATTCTCTTACTGTCATGCCATCCGTAAGATGCTTTTCTGTGACTGGTGAGTACTCAACCAAGTCATTCTG
AGAATAGTGTATGCGGCGACCGAGTTGCTCTTGCCCGGCGTCAATACGGGATAATACCGCGCCACATAGC
AGAACTTTAAAAGTGCTCATCATTGGAAAACGTTCTTCGGGGCGAAAACTCTCAAGGATCTTACCGCTGT
TGAGATCCAGTTCGATGTAACCCACTCGTGCACCCAACTGATCTTCAGCATCTTTTACTTTCACCAGCGT
TTCTGGGTGAGCAAAAACAGGAAGGCAAAATGCCGCAAAAAAGGGAATAAGGGCGACACGGAAATGTTGA
ATACTCATACTCTTCCTTTTTCAATATTATTGAAGCATTTATCAGGGTTATTGTCTCATGAGCGGATACA
TATTTGAATGTATTTAGAAAAATAAACAAATAGGGGTTCCGCGCACATTTCCCCGAAAAGTGCCACCTGA
CGTCGACGGATCGGGAGATCTCCCGATCCCCTATGGTGCACTCTCAGTACAATCTGCTCTGATGCCGCAT
AGTTAAGCCAGTATCTGCTCCCTGCTTGTGTGTTGGAGGTCGCTGAGTAGTGCGCGAGCAAAATTTAAGC
TACAACAAGGCAAGGCTTGACCGACAATTGCATGAAGAATCTGCTTAGGGTTAGGCGTTTTGCGCTGCTT
CGCGATGTACGGGCCAGATATA
