>Addgene plasmid #52417 | FUW-TetO-lox-ERAS | addgene partial sequence | sequence record 84478 | LNCX 5'-AGCTCGTTTAGTGAACCGTCAGATC-3'
GCTGTTTTGACCTCCATAGAAGACACCGGGACCGATCCAGCCTCCGCGGCCCCGAATTCGCCATGGAGCT
GCCAACAAAGCCTGGCACCTTCGACCTGGGCCTGGCCACATGGAGCCCTTCCTTCCAGGGGGAAACCCAC
CGGGCTCAGGCACGCCGCAGGGATGTTGGCAGGCAGCTGCCTGAGTACAAGGCTGTGGTGGTGGGCGCCA
GTGGCGTGGGCAAGAGTGCGCTGACCATCCAGCTGAACCACCAGTGCTTCGTGGAGGACCACGACCCCAC
CATCCAGGATTCCTACTGGAAGGAGTTGACCCTGGACAGTGGGGACTGCATTCTGAATGTGCTGGACACA
GCAGGGCAGGCCATCCATAGGGCCCTGCGTGACCAGTGCCTGGCTGTCTGTGATGGTGTGCTGGGCGTCT
TCGCTCTCGATGACCCCTCGTCTCTGATCCAGCTGCAGCAGATATGGGCCACCTGGGGCCCTCACCCCGC
CCAGCCCCTTGTCCTCGTGGGCAACAAGTGTGACCTTGTGACCACTGCTGGAGATGCTCATGCCGCTGCT
GCAGCCCTCGCACACAGCTGGGGGGCCCACTTCGTGGAGACCTCGGCCAAAACACGGCAAGGCGTGGAGG
AGGCCTTTTCCCTGCTGGTCCATGAGATCCAGAGGGTCCAGGAGGCCATGGCGAAGGAGCCCATGGCAAG
GTCCTGTAGGGAGAAGACCCGGCACCAGAAGGCCACCTGCCACTGTGGCTGCTCTGTGGCCTGAGAATTC
GATATCAAGCTTATCGATAATCAACCTCTGGATTACAAAATTTGTGAAAGATTGACTGGTATTCTTAACT
ATGTTGCTCCTTTTACGCTATGTGGATACGCTGCTTTAATGCCTTTGTATCATGCTATTGCTTCCCGTAT
GGCTTTCATTTTCTCCTCCTTGTATAAATCCTGGTTGCTGTCTCTTTATGA
